Addgene plasmid #107963: pCRB DRT7VTPLux*100
Purpose: Controller plasmid [ca. 110.5 relative RBS strength at PLas81*]
Depositing lab: Jim Haseloff. Depositing organization: University of Cambridge. Publication: Programmed hierarchical patterning of bacterial populations. Boehm CR, Grant PK, Haseloff J. Nat Commun. 2018 Feb 22;9(1):776. doi: 10.1038/s41467-018-03069-3. PubMed 29472537.
Backbone
  Vector backbone: pR33S175
  Vector type: Bacterial Expression, Synthetic Biology
Growth in bacteria
  Bacterial resistance: Kanamycin, 50 μg/mL
  Growth temperature: 37°C
  Growth strain: Top10
  Copy number: Low Copy
Gene/Insert
  Gene/Insert name: T7RNAP (modified)
  Species: Synthetic
  Cloning method: Gibson Cloning
Terms and licenses: Academic/Nonprofit Terms; Industry Terms: Not Available to Industry
Depositor comments: Additional genes: mVenus, mTurquoise2, luxR, lasR . Please visit https://www.biorxiv.org/content/early/2017/10/17/204925 for bioRxiv preprint.
How to cite: pCRB DRT7VTPLux*100 was a gift from Jim Haseloff (Addgene plasmid # 107963 ; http://n2t.net/addgene:107963 ; RRID:Addgene_107963)
