[The description below was written by a language model from this plasmid's Addgene catalogue record and pLannotate feature annotations shown in this document.]
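Description:
pCRB DRT7VTPLux*100 is a low-copy bacterial expression plasmid for synthetic biology, built by Gibson assembly on the pR33S175 backbone and described by its depositors as a "controller plasmid". It replicates in E. coli from a p15A origin, which is compatible with ColE1-type plasmids and so allows a partner plasmid to be carried alongside it. Selection is by kanamycin through an aph(3')-Ia KanR gene. The annotation also picks up short fragments of an RSF origin, a pBR322 bom region and a truncated β-lactamase. These look like backbone remnants rather than functional parts. BioBrick prefix sequences flank parts of the assembly.

The payload is a two-channel quorum-sensing receiver coupled to a modified T7 RNA polymerase. The two acyl-homoserine lactone-responsive activators, luxR from Aliivibrio fischeri and lasR from Pseudomonas aeruginosa, are encoded as separate units. luxR lies downstream of a tet operator-containing region and lasR downstream of paired lac operators, and each unit ends in a tandem rrnB T1/T7Te terminator. T7 RNA polymerase appears as two separate fragments rather than one reading frame. A short segment of about 540 nt is followed by mVenus, and a larger segment of about 2.1 kb on the opposite strand is followed by mTurquoise2. This layout is consistent with a split polymerase in which each half is co-expressed with its own fluorescent reporter, so that full activity would require both inputs.

The promoters driving these two cassettes are not annotated. The plasmid name and purpose field point to PLux*- and PLas81*-type signal-responsive promoters, with a relative ribosome binding site strength of about 110.5 recorded at PLas81*. The associated work concerns programmed hierarchical patterning of bacterial populations.
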