Features (pLannotate 1.2.2; 26 found; start..end, strand, type, name):
      1..19      +  protein_bind   tet operator: tetO; bacterial operator O2 for the tetR and tetA genes tetracycline repressor TetR
     25..44      +  promoter       H1-2O2 promoter (fragment): doxycycline-inducible variant of the human H1 RNA promoter (Henriksen et al., 2007)
     81..830     +  CDS            luxR: LUXR_ALIFS - Experimental evidence at protein level: Swiss-Prot protein existence level 1. Transcriptional activator of the bioluminescence operon. Binds to the OHHL autoinducer. From Aliivibrio fischeri (Vibrio fischeri).
    852..923     +  terminator     rrnB T1 terminator: transcription terminator T1 from the E. coli rrnB gene
    940..966     +  terminator     T7Te terminator: phage T7 early transcription terminator
    975..991     +  protein_bind   lac operator: The lac repressor binds to the lac operator to inhibit transcription in E. coli. This inhibition can be relieved by adding lactose or isopropyl-β-D-thiogalactopyranoside (IPTG). lac repressor encoded by lacI
    998..1014    +  protein_bind   lac operator: The lac repressor binds to the lac operator to inhibit transcription in E. coli. This inhibition can be relieved by adding lactose or isopropyl-β-D-thiogalactopyranoside (IPTG). lac repressor encoded by lacI
   1068..1784    +  CDS            lasR: LASR_PSEAE - Experimental evidence at protein level: Swiss-Prot protein existence level 1. Transcriptional activator of elastase structural gene (LasB). Binds to the PAI autoinducer. From Pseudomonas aeruginosa (strain ATCC 15692 / DSM 22644 / CIP 104116 / JCM 14847 / LMG 12228 / 1C / PRS 101 / PAO1).
   1806..1877    +  terminator     rrnB T1 terminator: transcription terminator T1 from the E. coli rrnB gene
   1893..1920    +  terminator     T7Te terminator: phage T7 early transcription terminator
   2039..2575    +  CDS            RPOL_BPT7 (fragment): Experimental evidence at protein level: Swiss-Prot protein existence level 1. Highly processive DNA-dependent RNA polymerase that catalyzes the transcription of class II and class III viral genes. Recognizes a specific promoter sequence and enters first into an 'abortive phase' where very short transcripts are synthesized and released before proceeding to the processive transcription of long RNA chains. Unwinds the double-stranded DNA to expose the coding strand for templating. Participates in the initiation of viral DNA replication presumably by making primers accessible to the DNA polymerase
   2608..3327    +  CDS            Venus: yellow fluorescent protein (YFP) with fast and efficient maturation (Nagai et al., 2002) mammalian codon-optimized
   3347..3418    +  terminator     rrnB T1 terminator: transcription terminator T1 from the E. coli rrnB gene
   3434..3461    +  terminator     T7Te terminator: phage T7 early transcription terminator
   3621..4436    -  CDS            KanR: aminoglycoside phosphotransferase; aph(3')-Ia; confers resistance to kanamycin in bacteria or G418 (Geneticin®) in eukaryotes
   4623..4644    +  misc_feature   BioBrick prefix: BioBrick prefix for parts that do not start with "ATG"
   4651..4678    -  terminator     T7Te terminator: phage T7 early transcription terminator
   4694..4765    -  terminator     rrnB T1 terminator: transcription terminator T1 from the E. coli rrnB gene
   4788..5504    -  CDS            mTurquoise2: mTurquoise2 is a basic (constitutively fluorescent) cyan fluorescent protein published in 2012, derived from Aequorea victoria. It is reported to be a rapidly-maturing monomer with very low acid sensitivity.
   5537..7684    -  CDS            RPOL_BPT7 (fragment): Experimental evidence at protein level: Swiss-Prot protein existence level 1. Highly processive DNA-dependent RNA polymerase that catalyzes the transcription of class II and class III viral genes. Recognizes a specific promoter sequence and enters first into an 'abortive phase' where very short transcripts are synthesized and released before proceeding to the processive transcription of long RNA chains. Unwinds the double-stranded DNA to expose the coding strand for templating. Participates in the initiation of viral DNA replication presumably by making primers accessible to the DNA polymerase
   7905..7931    +  misc_feature   bom (fragment): basis of mobility region from pBR322
   8030..8085    -  rep_origin     RSF ori (fragment): Plasmids containing the RSF 1030 origin of replication can be propagated in E. coli cells that contain additional plasmids with compatible origins.
   8173..8718    -  rep_origin     p15A ori: Plasmids containing the medium-copy-number p15A origin of replication can be propagated in E. coli cells that contain a second plasmid with the ColE1 origin.
   8884..9129    -  CDS            bla(M) (fragment): β-lactamase lacking the signal sequence; bla(M); allows cytosolic expression of β-lactamase
   9208..9251    -  terminator     bacterial terminator: putative bacterial transcription terminator
   9254..9275    +  misc_feature   BioBrick prefix: BioBrick prefix for parts that do not start with "ATG"
>Addgene plasmid #107963 | pCRB DRT7VTPLux*100 | addgene full sequence | sequence record 207977 | Addgene NGS Result
TCCCTATCAGTGATAGAGATTGACATCCCTATCAGTGATAGAGATACTGAGCACATACTAGAGTCACACA
GGACTACTAGATGAAAAACATCAACGCGGACGACACCTACCGTATCATTAACAAAATCAAAGCGTGTCGT
TCTAACAACGATATTAACCAATGCCTGTCTGATATGACCAAAATGGTTCACTGTGAATATTATCTGCTGG
CCATCATTTATCCGCACAGCATGGTAAAATCCGATATTTCTATTCTGGATAACTACCCAAAAAAATGGCG
TCAGTACTATGATGACGCCAACCTGATCAAGTACGATCCGATCGTAGATTACTCTAACTCTAACCATTCC
CCGATTAACTGGAATATCTTTGAGAACAACGCGGTTAACAAAAAGTCCCCAAACGTTATCAAAGAAGCAA
AAACCAGCGGTCTGATCACCGGTTTCAGCTTCCCGATTCATACCGCGAACAACGGCTTCGGTATGCTGTC
TTTTGCGCACTCCGAAAAAGACAACTACATCGATTCTCTGTTCCTGCACGCGTGCATGAACATTCCTCTG
ATCGTTCCGTCCCTGGTTGATAACTATCGCAAGATTAACATTGCCAATAACAAAAGCAACAACGACCTGA
CCAAACGCGAGAAAGAATGCCTGGCATGGGCGTGCGAAGGTAAGTCCTCTTGGGACATCTCCAAAATTCT
GGGTTGCTCTGAACGCACCGTAACTTTCCATCTGACCAACGCGCAGATGAAACTGAACACCACGAATCGT
TGTCAATCTATCAGCAAAGCTATCCTGACCGGTGCGATCGATTGCCCGTATTTCAAAAACTAATAACTAA
TGGCCAGGCATCAAATAAAACGAAAGGCTCAGTCGAAAGACTGGGCCTTTCGTTTTATCTGTTGTTTGTC
GGTGAACGCTCTCTACTAGAGTCACACTTGCTCACCTTCGGGTGGGCCTTTCTGCGTTTATAAATTGTGA
GCGGATAACAATTGACATTGTGAGCGGATAACAAGATACTGAGCACATACTAGAGGGATATTAACTAATT
TAACGGCATCACGAGTAATGGCTCTGGTGGATGGTTTTCTGGAACTGGAACGTTCTTCTGGTAAACTGGA
ATGGAGCGCTATCCTGCAAAAAATGGCCTCTGACCTGGGTTTCTCTAAAATCCTGTTCGGCCTGCTGCCG
AAAGATTCCCAAGACTACGAAAACGCATTCATCGTAGGCAATTACCCGGCCGCGTGGCGTGAACATTATG
ATCGTGCCGGTTATGCACGTGTAGATCCAACCGTTTCCCATTGCACCCAGTCCGTGCTGCCGATTTTCTG
GGAACCGAGCATCTACCAGACCCGTAAACAGCACGAGTTCTTCGAAGAGGCGTCCGCGGCTGGTCTGGTT
TACGGCCTGACGATGCCGCTGCATGGTGCTCGTGGCGAACTGGGCGCTCTGTCTCTGTCCGTAGAAGCAG
AAAACCGCGCGGAGGCTAACCGTTTCATCGAATCTGTACTGCCGACCCTGTGGATGCTGAAAGATTATGC
ACTGCAATCCGGCGCGGGTCTGGCGTTCGAACACCCAGTTTCTAAACCGGTAGTTCTGACCAGCCGTGAA
AAAGAGGTCCTGCAATGGTGCGCTATCGGCAAAACCTCCTGGGAGATTTCTGTAATTTGCAACTGCTCTG
AAGCCAACGTCAACTTCCACATGGGTAACATTCGTCGTAAATTCGGTGTTACTTCTCGCCGCGTTGCAGC
GATTATGGCCGTTAACCTGGGCCTGATTACTCTGTAATAAGCATGCACCAGGCATCAAATAAAACGAAAG
GCTCAGTCGAAAGACTTGGCCTTTCGTTTTATCTGTTGTTTGTCGGTGAACGCTCTCTACTAGAGTCACA
CTGGCTCACCTTCGGGTGGGCCTTTCTGCGTTTATATACTAGAGTGAGCTCGACCTATAGGATCGTATAG
GTTTACGCAAGAAAATGGTTTGTTACTTTCGAATAAATACTAGAGCAAGGGTTCAGAGAAGCAACTTTAC
CACTTCCTATGAACACGATTAACATCGCTAAGAACGACTTCTCTGACATCGAACTGGCTGCTATCCCGTT
CAACACTCTGGCTGACCATTACGGTGAGCGTTTAGCTCGCGAACAGTTGGCCCTTGAGCATGAGTCTTAC
GAGATGGGTGAAGCACGCTTCCGCAAGATGTTTGAGCGTCAACTTAAAGCTGGTGAGGTTGCGGATAACG
CTGCCGCCAAGCCTCTCATCACTACCCTACTCCCTAAGATGATTGCACGCATCAACGACTGGTTTGAGGA
AGTGAAAGCTAAGCGCGGCAAGCGCCCGACAGCCTTCCAGTTCCTGCAAGAAATCAAGCCGGAAGCCGTA
GCGTACATCACCATTAAGACCACTCTGGCTTGCCTAACCAGTGCTGACAATACAACCGTTCAGGCTGTAG
CAAGCGCAATCGGTCGGGCCATTGAGGACGAGGCTCGCTTCGGTCGTATCCGTGACCTTGAAGCTAAGCA
CTTCAAGAAAAACGTTGAGGAACAACTCAACAAGCGCGTAGGGCACGTCTACAAGTAATAATACTAGAGA
AAGAGGAGAAATACTAGATGGTGAGCAAGGGCGAGGAGCTGTTCACCGGGGTGGTGCCCATCCTGGTCGA
GCTGGACGGCGACGTAAACGGCCACAAGTTCAGCGTGTCCGGCGAGGGCGAGGGCGATGCCACCTACGGC
AAGCTGACCCTGAAGCTGATCTGCACCACCGGCAAGCTGCCCGTGCCCTGGCCCACCCTCGTGACCACCC
TGGGCTACGGCCTGCAGTGCTTCGCCCGCTACCCCGACCACATGAAGCAGCACGACTTCTTCAAGTCCGC
CATGCCCGAAGGCTACGTCCAGGAGCGCACCATCTTCTTCAAGGACGACGGCAACTACAAGACCCGCGCC
GAGGTGAAGTTCGAGGGCGACACCCTGGTGAACCGCATCGAGCTGAAGGGCATCGACTTCAAGGAGGACG
GCAACATCCTGGGGCACAAGCTGGAGTACAACTACAACAGCCACAACGTCTATATCACCGCCGACAAGCA
GAAGAACGGCATCAAGGCCAACTTCAAGATCCGCCACAACATCGAGGACGGCGGCGTGCAGCTCGCCGAC
CACTACCAGCAGAACACCCCCATCGGCGACGGCCCCGTGCTGCTGCCCGACAACCACTACCTGAGCTACC
AGTCCGCCCTGAGCAAAGACCCCAACGAGAAGCGCGATCACATGGTCCTGCTGGAGTTCGTGACCGCCGC
CGGGATCACTCTCGGCATGGACGAGCTGTACAAGTAATAATACTAGAGCCAGGCATCAAATAAAACGAAA
GGCTCAGTCGAAAGACTGGGCCTTTCGTTTTATCTGTTGTTTGTCGGTGAACGCTCTCTACTAGAGTCAC
ACTGGCTCACCTTCGGGTGGGCCTTTCTGCGTTTATATACTAGAGATGCAGGCTTCCTCGCTCACTGACT
CGCTGCGCTCGGTCGTTCGGCTGCGGCGAGCGGTATCAGCTCACTCAAAGGCGGTAATCTCGAGTCCCGT
CAAGTCAGCGTAATGCTCTGCCAGTGTTACAACCAATTAACCAATTCTGATTAGAAAAACTCATCGAGCA
TCAAATGAAACTGCAATTTATTCATATCAGGATTATCAATACCATATTTTTGAAAAAGCCGTTTCTGTAA
TGAAGGAGAAAACTCACCGAGGCAGTTCCATAGGATGGCAAGATCCTGGTATCGGTCTGCGATTCCGACT
CGTCCAACATCAATACAACCTATTAATTTCCCCTCGTCAAAAATAAGGTTATCAAGTGAGAAATCACCAT
GAGTGACGACTGAATCCGGTGAGAATGGCAAAAGCTTATGCATTTCCTTCCAGACTTGTTCAACAGGCCA
GCCATTACGCTCGTCATCAAAATCACTCGCATCAACCAAACCGTTATTCATTCGTGATTGCGCCTGAGCG
AGACGAAATACGCGATCGCTGTTAAAAGGACAATTACAAACAGGAATCGAATGCAACCGGCGCAGGAACA
CTGCCAGCGCATCAACAATATTTTCACCTGAATCAGGATATTCTTCTAATACCTGGAATGCTGTTTTCCC
GGGGATCGCAGTGGTGAGTAACCATGCATCATCAGGAGTACGGATAAAATGCTTGATGGTCGGAAGAGGC
ATAAATTCCGTCAGCCAGTTTAGTCTGACCATCTCATCTGTAACATCATTGGCAACGCTACCTTTGCCAT
GTTTCAGAAACAACTCTGGCGCATCGGGCTTCCCATACAATCGATAGATTGTCGCACCTGATTGCCCGAC
ATTATCGCGAGCCCATTTATACCCATATAAATCAGCATCCATGTTGGAATTTAATCGCGGCCTGGAGCAA
GACGTTTCCCGTTGAATATGGCTCATAACACCACTTGTATTACTGTTTATGTAAGCAGACAGTTTTATTG
TTCATGATGATATATTTTTATCTTGTGCAATGTAACATCAGAGATTTTGAGACACAACGTGGCTTTGTTG
AATAAATCGAACTTTTGCTGAGTTGAAGGATCAGATCACCTACGTAATTAGTTAGTTAGCCCTTAGTGAC
TCGAATTCGCTGCCGCTTCTAGAGTATAAACGCAGAAAGGCCCACCCGAAGGTGAGCCAGTGTGACTCTA
GTAGAGAGCGTTCACCGACAAACAACAGATAAAACGAAAGGCCCAGTCTTTCGACTGAGCCTTTCGTTTT
ATTTGATGCCTGGCTCTAGTATTATCACTTGTACAGCTCGTCCATGCCGAGAGTGATCCCGGCGGCGGTC
ACGAACTCCAGCAGGACCATGTGATCGCGCTTCTCGTTGGGGTCTTTGCTCAGCTTGGACTGGGTGCTCA
GGTAGTGGTTGTCGGGCAGCAGCACGGGGCCGTCGCCGATGGGGGTGTTCTGCTGGTAGTGGTCGGCGAG
CTGCACGCCGCCGTCCTCGATGTTGTGGCGGATCTTGAAGTTGGCCTTGATGCCGTTCTTCTGCTTGTCG
GCGGTGATATAGACGTTGTCGCTAAAGTAGTTGTACTCCAGCTTGTGCCCCAGGATGTTGCCGTCCTCCT
TGAAGTCGATGCCCTTCAGCTCGATGCGGTTCACCAGGGTGTCGCCCTCGAACTTCACCTCGGCGCGGGT
CTTGTAGTTGCCGTCGTCCTTGAAGAAGATGGTGCGCTCCTGGACGTAGCCTTCGGGCATGGCGGACTTG
AAGAAGTCGTGCTGCTTCATGTGGTCGGGGTAGCGGGCGAAGCACTGCACGCCCCAGGACAGGGTGGTCA
CGAGGGTGGGCCAGGGCACGGGCAGCTTGCCGGTGGTGCAGATGAACTTCAGGGTCAGCTTGCCGTAGGT
GGCATCGCCCTCGCCCTCGCCGGACACGCTGAACTTGTGGCCGTTTACGTCGCCGTCCAGCTCGACCAGG
ATGGGCACCACCCCGGTGAACAGCTCCTCGCCCTTGCTCACCATCTAGTATTTCTCCTCTTTCTCTAGTA
TTATTACGCGAACGCGAAGTCCGACTCTAAGATGTCACGGAGGTTCAAGTTACCTTTAGCCGGAAGTGCT
GGCATTTTGTCCAATTGAGACTCGTGCAACTGGTCAGCGAACTGGTCGTAGAAATCAGCCAGTACATCAC
AAGACTCATATGTGTCAACCATAGTTTCGCGCACTGCTTTGAACAGGTTCGCAGCGTCAGCCGGAATGGT
ACCGAAGGAGTCGTGAATCAGTGCAAAAGATTCGATTCCGTACTTCTCGTGTGCCCACACTACAGTCTTA
CGAAGGTGGCTACCGTCTTGGCTGTGTACAAAGTTAGGAGCGATACCAGACTCCTGTTTGTGTGCATCAA
TCTCGCTATCTTTGTTGGTGTTAATGGTAGGCTGTAAGCGGAACTGACCGAGGAACATCAGGTTCAAGCG
CGTCTGAATAGGCTTCTTGTATTCCTGCCACACAGGGAAACCATCAGGAGTTACCCAATGCACAGCGCAA
CGCTTGCGAAGAATCTCTCCAGTCTTCTTATCTTTGACCTCAGCAGCCAGCAGCTTAGCAGCAGACTTAA
GCCAGTTCATTGCTTCAACCGCAGCTACCACCGTCACGCTCACAGATTCCCAAATCAGCTTAGCCATGTA
TCCAGCAGCCTGATTCGGCTGAGTGAACATCAGACCCTTGCCGGAATCAATAGCTGGCTGAATGGTATCT
TCCAGCACTTGTTGACGGAAGCCGAACTCTTTGGACCCGTAAGCCAGCGTCATGACTGAACGCTTAGTCA
CACTGCGAGTAACACCGTAAGCCAGCCATTGACCAGCCAGTGCCTTAGTGCCCAGCTTGACTTTCTCAGA
GATTTCACCAGTGTTCTCATCGGTCACGGTAACTACTTCGTTATCGGTCCCATTGATTGCGTCTGCTTGT
AGAATCTCGTTGACTTTCTTAGCAACAATCCCGTAGATGTCCTGAACGGTTTCACTAGGAAGCAAGTTAA
CCGCGCGACCACCTACCTCATCTCGGAGCATCGCGGAGAAGTGCTGGATGCCAGAGCAAGACCCGTCAAA
CGCCAGCGGAAGGGAGCAGTTATAGCTCAGGCCGTGGTGCTGTACCCCAGCGTACTCAAAGCAGAACGCA
AGGAAGCAGAACGGAGAATCTTGCTCAGCCCACCAAGTGTTCTCCAGTGGAGACTTAGCGCAAGCCATGA
TGTTCTCGTGGTTTTCCTCAATGAACTTGATGCGCTCAGGGAACGGAACCTTATCGACACCCGCACAGTT
TGCACCGTGGATTTTCAGCCAGTAGTAACCTTCCTTACCGATTGGTTTACCTTTCGCCAGCGTAAGCAGT
CCTTTGGTCATATCGTTACCTTGCGGGTTGAACATTGACACAGCGTAAACACGACCGCGCCAGTCCATGT
TGTAAGGGAACCAGATGGCCTTATGGTTAGCAAACTTATTGGCTTGCTCAAGCATGAACTCAAGGCTGAT
ACGGCGAGACTTGCGAGCCTTGTCCTTGCGGTACACAGCAGCGGCAGCACGTTTCCACGCGGTGAGAGCC
TCAGGATTCATGTCGATGTCTTCCGGTTTCATCGGGAGTTCTTCACGCTCAATCGCAGGGATGTCCTCGA
CCGGACAATGCTTCCACTTGGTGATTACGTTGGCGACCGCTAGGACTTTCTTGTTGATTTTCCATGCGGT
GTTTTGCGCAATGTTAATCGCTTTGTACACCTCAGGCATGTAAACGTCTTCGTAGCGCATCAGTGCTTTC
TTACTGTGAGTACGCACCAGCGCCAGAGGACGACGACCGTTAGCCCAATAGCCACCACCAGTAATGCCAG
TCCACGGCTTAGGAGGAACTACGCAAGGTTGGAACATCGGAGAGATGCCAGCCAGCGCACCTGCACGGGT
TGCGATAGCCTCAGCGTATTCAGGTGCGAGTTCGATAGTCTCAGAGTCTTGACCTACTACGCCAGCATTT
TGGCGGTGTAAGCTAACCATTCCGGTTGACTCAATGAGCATCTCGATGCAGCGTACTCCTACATGAATAG
AGTCTTCCTTATGCCACGAAGACCACGCCTCGCCACCGAGTAGACCCTTAGAGAGCATGTCAGCCTCGAC
AACTTGCATAAATGCTTTCATCTAGTAGTCCTGTGTGACTCTAGTATTTATTCGAAAGTAACAAACCATT
TTCTTGCGTAAACTTGTACGATCCTACAGGTGCATCTTCCCGACAACGCAGACCGTTCCGTGGCAAAGCA
AAAGTTCAAAATCACCAACTGGTCCACCTACAACAAAGCTCTCATCAACCGTGGCTCCCTCACTTTCTGG
CTGGATGATGGGGCGATTCGGGCCTGGTATGAGTCAGCAACACCTTCTTCACGAGGCAGACCTCAGCGCT
AGCGGAGTGTATACTGGCTTACTATGTTGGCACTGATGAGGGTGTCAGTGAAGTGCTTCATGTGGCAGGA
GAAAAAAGGCTGCACCGGTGCGTCAGCAGAATATGTGATACAGGATATATTCCGCTTCCTCGCTCACTGA
CTCGCTACGCTCGGTCGTTCGACTGCGGCGAGCGGAAATGGCTTACGAACGGGGCGGAGATTTCCTGGAA
GATGCCAGGAAGATACTTAACAGGGAAGTGAGAGGGCCGCGGCAAAGCCGTTTTTCCATAGGCTCCGCCC
CCCTGACAAGCATCACGAAATATGACGCTCAAATCAGTGGTGGCGAAACCCGACAGGACTATAAAGATAC
CAGGCGTTTCCCCCTGGCGGCTCCCTCGTGCGCTCTCCTGTTCCTGCCTTTCGGTTTACCGGTGTCATTC
CGCTGTTATGGCCGCGTTTGTCTCATTCCACGCCTGACACTCAGTTCCGGGTAGGCAGTTCGCTCCAAGC
TGGACTGTATGCACGAACCCCCCGTTCAGTCCGACCGCTGCGCCTTATCCGGTAACTATCGTCTTGAGTC
CAACCCGGAAAGACATGCAAAAGCACCACTGGCAGCAGCCACTGGTAATTGATTTAGAGGAGTTAGTCTT
GAAGTCATGCGCCGGTTAAGGCTAAACTGAAAGGACAAGTTTTGGTGACTGCGCTCCTCCAAGCCAGTTA
CCTCGGTTCAAAGAGTTGGTAGCTCAGAGAACCTTCGAAAAACCGCCCTGCAAGGCGGTTTTTTCGTTCT
CAGAGCAAGAGATTACGCGCAGACCAAAACGATCTCAAGAAGATCATCTTATTAAGGGGTCTGACGCTCA
GTGGAACGAAAACTCACGTTAAGGGATTTTGGTCATGAGATTATCAAAAAGGATCTTCACCTAGATCCTT
TTAAATTAAAAATGAAGTTTTAAATCAATCTAAAGTATATATGAGTAAACTTGGTCTGACAGTTACCAAT
GCTTAATCAGTGAGGCACCTATCTCAGCGATCTGTCTATTTCGTTCATCCATAGTTGCCTGACTCCCCGT
CGTGTAGATAACTACGATACGGGAGGGCTTACCATCTGGCCCCAGTGCTGCAATGATACCGCGAGACCCA
CGCTCACCGGCTCCAGATTTATCAGCAATAAACCAGCCAGCCGGAAGGGCCGAGCGCAGAAGTGGTCCTG
CAACTTTATCCGCCTCCATCCAGTCTATTCCATGGTGCCACCTGACGTCTAAGAAACCATTATTATCATG
ACATTAACCTATAAAAATAGGCGTATCACGAGGCAGAATTTCAGATAAAAAAAATCCTTAGCTTTCGCTA
AGGATGATTTCTGGAATTCGCGGCCGCTTCTAGAG
